>Addgene plasmid #167463 | pCDH-3xFLAG-GFP-puroR | addgene full sequence | sequence record 330874 | Addgene NGS Result
GTAAAACGACGGCCAGTGCCAAGCTGACGCGTGTAGTCTTATGCAATACTCTTGTAGTCTTGCAACATGG
TAACGATGAGTTAGCAACATGCCTTACAAGGAGAGAAAAAGCACCGTGCATGCCGATTGGTGGAAGTAAG
GTGGTACGATCGTGCCTTATTAGGAAGGCAACAGACGGGTCTGACATGGATTGGACGAACCACTGAATTG
CCGCATTGCAGAGATATTGTATTTAAGTGCCTAGCTCGATACATAAACGGGTCTCTCTGGTTAGACCAGA
TCTGAGCCTGGGAGCTCTCTGGCTAACTAGGGAACCCACTGCTTAAGCCTCAATAAAGCTTGCCTTGAGT
GCTTCAAGTAGTGTGTGCCCGTCTGTTGTGTGACTCTGGTAACTAGAGATCCCTCAGACCCTTTTAGTCA
GTGTGGAAAATCTCTAGCAGTGGCGCCCGAACAGGGACTTGAAAGCGAAAGGGAAACCAGAGGAGCTCTC
TCGACGCAGGACTCGGCTTGCTGAAGCGCGCACGGCAAGAGGCGAGGGGCGGCGACTGGTGAGTACGCCA
AAAATTTTGACTAGCGGAGGCTAGAAGGAGAGAGATGGGTGCGAGAGCGTCAGTATTAAGCGGGGGAGAA
TTAGATCGCGATGGGAAAAAATTCGGTTAAGGCCAGGGGGAAAGAAAAAATATAAATTAAAACATATAGT
ATGGGCAAGCAGGGAGCTAGAACGATTCGCAGTTAATCCTGGCCTGTTAGAAACATCAGAAGGCTGTAGA
CAAATACTGGGACAGCTACAACCATCCCTTCAGACAGGATCAGAAGAACTTAGATCATTATATAATACAG
TAGCAACCCTCTATTGTGTGCATCAAAGGATAGAGATAAAAGACACCAAGGAAGCTTTAGACAAGATAGA
GGAAGAGCAAAACAAAAGTAAGACCACCGCACAGCAAGCGGCCACTGATCTTCAGACCTGGAGGAGGAGA
TATGAGGGACAATTGGAGAAGTGAATTATATAAATATAAAGTAGTAAAAATTGAACCATTAGGAGTAGCA
CCCACCAAGGCAAAGAGAAGAGTGGTGCAGAGAGAAAAAAGAGCAGTGGGAATAGGAGCTTTGTTCCTTG
GGTTCTTGGGAGCAGCAGGAAGCACTATGGGCGCAGCGTCAATGACGCTGACGGTACAGGCCAGACAATT
ATTGTCTGGTATAGTGCAGCAGCAGAACAATTTGCTGAGGGCTATTGAGGCGCAACAGCATCTGTTGCAA
CTCACAGTCTGGGGCATCAAGCAGCTCCAGGCAAGAATCCTGGCTGTGGAAAGATACCTAAAGGATCAAC
AGCTCCTGGGGATTTGGGGTTGCTCTGGAAAACTCATTTGCACCACTGCTGTGCCTTGGAATGCTAGTTG
GAGTAATAAATCTCTGGAACAGATTTGGAATCACACGACCTGGATGGAGTGGGACAGAGAAATTAACAAT
TACACAAGCTTAATACACTCCTTAATTGAAGAATCGCAAAACCAGCAAGAAAAGAATGAACAAGAATTAT
TGGAATTAGATAAATGGGCAAGTTTGTGGAATTGGTTTAACATAACAAATTGGCTGTGGTATATAAAATT
ATTCATAATGATAGTAGGAGGCTTGGTAGGTTTAAGAATAGTTTTTGCTGTACTTTCTATAGTGAATAGA
GTTAGGCAGGGATATTCACCATTATCGTTTCAGACCCACCTCCCAACCCCGAGGGGACCCGACAGGCCCG
AAGGAATAGAAGAAGAAGGTGGAGAGAGAGACAGAGACAGATCCATTCGATTAGTGAACGGATCTCGACG
GTATCGGTTAACTTTTAAAAGAAAAGGGGGGATTGGGGGGTACAGTGCAGGGGAAAGAATAGTAGACATA
ATAGCAACAGACATACAAACTAAAGAATTACAAAAACAAATTACAAAATTCAAAATTTTATCGATACTAG
TATTATGCCCAGTACATGACCTTATGGGACTTTCCTACTTGGCAGTACATCTACGTATTAGTCATCGCTA
TTACCATGGTGATGCGGTTTTGGCAGTACATCAATGGGCGTGGATAGCGGTTTGACTCACGGGGATTTCC
AAGTCTCCACCCCATTGACGTCAATGGGAGTTTGTTTTGGCACCAAAATCAACGGGACTTTCCAAAATGT
CGTAACAACTCCGCCCCATTGACGCAAATGGGCGGTAGGCGTGTACGGTGGGAGGTTTATATAAGCAGAG
CTCGTTTAGTGAACCGTCAGATCGCCTGGAGACGCCATCCACGCTGTTTTGACCTCCATAGAAGATTCTA
GAGCTAGCGAATTCACCATGGGGTCCCGGGCTGACTACAAAGACCATGACGGTGATTATAAAGATCATGA
CATCGACTACAAGGATGACGATGACAAGGGGCGCGCCGTGAGCAAGGGCGATGAGCTGTTCACCGGGGTG
GTGCCCATCCTGGTCGAGCTGGACGGCGACGTAAACGGCCACAAGTTCAGCGTGTCCGGCGAGGGCGAGG
GCGATGCCACCTACGGCAAGCTGACCCTGAAGTTCATCTGCACCACCGGCAAGCTGCCCGTGCCCTGGCC
CACCCTCGTGACCACCCTGACCTACGGCGTGCAGTGCTTCAGCCGCTACCCCGACCACATGAAGCAGCAC
GACTTCTTCAAGTCCGCCATGCCCGAAGGCTACGTCCAGGAGCGCACCATCTTCTTCAAGGACGACGGCA
ACTACAAGACCCGCGCCGAGGTGAAGTTCGAGGGCGACACCCTGGTGAACCGCATCGAGCTGAAGGGCAT
CGACTTCAAGGAGGACGGCAACATCCTGGGGCACAAGCTGGAGTACAACTACAACAGCCACAACGTCTAT
ATCATGGCCGACAAGCAGAAGAACGGCATCAAGGTGAACTTCAAGATCCGCCACAACATCGAGGACGGCA
GCGTGCAGCTCGCCGACCACTACCAGCAGAACACCCCCATCGGCGACGGCCCCGTGCTGCTGCCCGACAA
CCACTACCTGAGCACCCAGTCCGCCCTGAGCAAAGACCCCAACGAGAAGCGCGATCACATGGTCCTGCTG
GAGTTCGTGACCGCCGCCGGGATCACTCTCGGCATGGACGAGCTGTACAAGTGATTAATTAAGGATCCGC
GGCCGCGAAGGATCTGCGATCGCTCCGGTGCCCGTCAGTGGGCAGAGCGCACATCGCCCACAGTCCCCGA
GAAGTTGGGGGGAGGGGTCGGCAATTGAACGGGTGCCTAGAGAAGGTGGCGCGGGGTAAACTGGGAAAGT
GATGTCGTGTACTGGCTCCGCCTTTTTCCCGAGGGTGGGGGAGAACCGTATATAAGTGCAGTAGTCGCCG
TGAACGTTCTTTTTCGCAACGGGTTTGCCGCCAGAACACAGCTGAAGCTTCGAGGGGCTCGCATCTCTCC
TTCACGCGCCCGCCGCCCTACCTGAGGCCGCCATCCACGCCGGTTGAGTCGCGTTCTGCCGCCTCCCGCC
TGTGGTGCCTCCTGAACTGCGTCCGCCGTCTAGGTAAGTTTAAAGCTCAGGTCGAGACCGGGCCTTTGTC
CGGCGCTCCCTTGGAGCCTACCTAGACTCAGCCGGCTCTCCACGCTTTGCCTGACCCTGCTTGCTCAACT
CTACGTCTTTGTTTCGTTTTCTGTTCTGCGCCGTTACAGATCCAAGCTGTGACCGGCGCCTACGCTAGAT
GACCGAGTACAAGCCCACGGTGCGCCTCGCCACCCGCGACGACGTCCCCAGGGCCGTACGCACCCTCGCC
GCCGCGTTCGCCGACTACCCCGCCACGCGCCACACCGTCGATCCGGACCGCCACATCGAGCGGGTCACCG
AGCTGCAAGAACTCTTCCTCACGCGCGTCGGGCTCGACATCGGCAAGGTGTGGGTCGCGGACGACGGCGC
CGCGGTGGCGGTCTGGACCACGCCGGAGAGCGTCGAAGCGGGGGCGGTGTTCGCCGAGATCGGCCCGCGC
ATGGCCGAGTTGAGCGGTTCCCGGCTGGCCGCGCAGCAACAGATGGAAGGCCTCCTGGCGCCGCACCGGC
CCAAGGAGCCCGCGTGGTTCCTGGCCACCGTCGGCGTCTCGCCCGACCACCAGGGCAAGGGTCTGGGCAG
CGCCGTCGTGCTCCCCGGAGTGGAGGCGGCCGAGCGCGCCGGGGTGCCCGCCTTCCTGGAGACCTCCGCG
CCCCGCAACCTCCCCTTCTACGAGCGGCTCGGCTTCACCGTCACCGCCGACGTCGAGGTGCCCGAAGGAC
CGCGCACCTGGTGCATGACCCGCAAGCCCGGTGCCTGAGTCGACAATCAACCTCTGGATTACAAAATTTG
TGAAAGATTGACTGGTATTCTTAACTATGTTGCTCCTTTTACGCTATGTGGATACGCTGCTTTAATGCCT
TTGTATCATGCTATTGCTTCCCGTATGGCTTTCATTTTCTCCTCCTTGTATAAATCCTGGTTGCTGTCTC
TTTATGAGGAGTTGTGGCCCGTTGTCAGGCAACGTGGCGTGGTGTGCACTGTGTTTGCTGACGCAACCCC
CACTGGTTGGGGCATTGCCACCACCTGTCAGCTCCTTTCCGGGACTTTCGCTTTCCCCCTCCCTATTGCC
ACGGCGGAACTCATCGCCGCCTGCCTTGCCCGCTGCTGGACAGGGGCTCGGCTGTTGGGCACTGACAATT
CCGTGGTGTTGTCGGGGAAATCATCGTCCTTTCCTTGGCTGCTCGCCTGTGTTGCCACCTGGATTCTGCG
CGGGACGTCCTTCTGCTACGTCCCTTCGGCCCTCAATCCAGCGGACCTTCCTTCCCGCGGCCTGCTGCCG
GCTCTGCGGCCTCTTCCGCGTCTTCGCCTTCGCCCTCAGACGAGTCGGATCTCCCTTTGGGCCGCCTCCC
CGCCTGGTACCTTTAAGACCAATGACTTACAAGGCAGCTGTAGATCTTAGCCACTTTTTAAAAGAAAAGG
GGGGACTGGAAGGGCTAATTCACTCCCAACGAAGATAAGATCTGCTTTTTGCTTGTACTGGGTCTCTCTG
GTTAGACCAGATCTGAGCCTGGGAGCTCTCTGGCTAACTAGGGAACCCACTGCTTAAGCCTCAATAAAGC
TTGCCTTGAGTGCTTCAAGTAGTGTGTGCCCGTCTGTTGTGTGACTCTGGTAACTAGAGATCCCTCAGAC
CCTTTTAGTCAGTGTGGAAAATCTCTAGCAGTAGTAGTTCATGTCATCTTATTATTCAGTATTTATAACT
TGCAAAGAAATGAATATCAGAGAGTGAGAGGAACTTGTTTATTGCAGCTTATAATGGTTACAAATAAAGC
AATAGCATCACAAATTTCACAAATAAAGCATTTTTTTCACTGCATTCTAGTTGTGGTTTGTCCAAACTCA
TCAATGTATCTTATCATGTCTGGCTCTAGCTATCCCGCCCCTAACTCCGCCCATCCCGCCCCTAACTCCG
CCCAGTTCCGCCCATTCTCCGCCCCATGGCTGACTAATTTTTTTTATTTATGCAGAGGCCGAGGCCGCCT
CGGCCTCTGAGCTATTCCAGAAGTAGTGAGGAGGCTTTTTTGGAGGCCTAGACTTTTGCAGAGACCAAAT
TCGTAATCATGTCATAGCTGTTTCCTGTGTGAAATTGTTATCCGCTCACAATTCCACACAACATACGAGC
CGGAAGCATAAAGTGTAAAGCCTGGGGTGCCTAATGAGTGAGCTAACTCACATTAATTGCGTTGCGCTCA
CTGCCCGCTTTCCAGTCGGGAAACCTGTCGTGCCAGCTGCATTAATGAATCGGCCAACGCGCGGGGAGAG
GCGGTTTGCGTATTGGGCGCTCTTCCGCTTCCTCGCTCACTGACTCGCTGCGCTCGGTCGTTCGGCTGCG
GCGAGCGGTATCAGCTCACTCAAAGGCGGTAATACGGTTATCCACAGAATCAGGGGATAACGCAGGAAAG
AACATGTGAGCAAAAGGCCAGCAAAAGGCCAGGAACCGTAAAAAGGCCGCGTTGCTGGCGTTTTTCCATA
GGCTCCGCCCCCCTGACGAGCATCACAAAAATCGACGCTCAAGTCAGAGGTGGCGAAACCCGACAGGACT
ATAAAGATACCAGGCGTTTCCCCCTGGAAGCTCCCTCGTGCGCTCTCCTGTTCCGACCCTGCCGCTTACC
GGATACCTGTCCGCCTTTCTCCCTTCGGGAAGCGTGGCGCTTTCTCATAGCTCACGCTGTAGGTATCTCA
GTTCGGTGTAGGTCGTTCGCTCCAAGCTGGGCTGTGTGCACGAACCCCCCGTTCAGCCCGACCGCTGCGC
CTTATCCGGTAACTATCGTCTTGAGTCCAACCCGGTAAGACACGACTTATCGCCACTGGCAGCAGCCACT
GGTAACAGGATTAGCAGAGCGAGGTATGTAGGCGGTGCTACAGAGTTCTTGAAGTGGTGGCCTAACTACG
GCTACACTAGAAGAACAGTATTTGGTATCTGCGCTCTGCTGAAGCCAGTTACCTTCGGAAAAAGAGTTGG
TAGCTCTTGATCCGGCAAACAAACCACCGCTGGTAGCGGTGGTTTTTTTGTTTGCAAGCAGCAGATTACG
CGCAGAAAAAAAGGATCTCAAGAAGATCCTTTGATCTTTTCTACGGGGTCTGACGCTCAGTGGAACGAAA
ACTCACGTTAAGGGATTTTGGTCATGAGATTATCAAAAAGGATCTTCACCTAGATCCTTTTAAATTAAAA
ATGAAGTTTTAAATCAATCTAAAGTATATATGAGTAAACTTGGTCTGACAGTTACCAATGCTTAATCAGT
GAGGCACCTATCTCAGCGATCTGTCTATTTCGTTCATCCATAGTTGCCTGACTCCCCGTCGTGTAGATAA
CTACGATACGGGAGGGCTTACCATCTGGCCCCAGTGCTGCAATGATACCGCGAGACCCACGCTCACCGGC
TCCAGATTTATCAGCAATAAACCAGCCAGCCGGAAGGGCCGAGCGCAGAAGTGGTCCTGCAACTTTATCC
GCCTCCATCCAGTCTATTAATTGTTGCCGGGAAGCTAGAGTAAGTAGTTCGCCAGTTAATAGTTTGCGCA
ACGTTGTTGCCATTGCTACAGGCATCGTGGTGTCACGCTCGTCGTTTGGTATGGCTTCATTCAGCTCCGG
TTCCCAACGATCAAGGCGAGTTACATGATCCCCCATGTTGTGCAAAAAAGCGGTTAGCTCCTTCGGTCCT
CCGATCGTTGTCAGAAGTAAGTTGGCCGCAGTGTTATCACTCATGGTTATGGCAGCACTGCATAATTCTC
TTACTGTCATGCCATCCGTAAGATGCTTTTCTGTGACTGGTGAGTACTCAACCAAGTCATTCTGAGAATA
GTGTATGCGGCGACCGAGTTGCTCTTGCCCGGCGTCAATACGGGATAATACCGCGCCACATAGCAGAACT
TTAAAAGTGCTCATCATTGGAAAACGTTCTTCGGGGCGAAAACTCTCAAGGATCTTACCGCTGTTGAGAT
CCAGTTCGATGTAACCCACTCGTGCACCCAACTGATCTTCAGCATCTTTTACTTTCACCAGCGTTTCTGG
GTGAGCAAAAACAGGAAGGCAAAATGCCGCAAAAAAGGGAATAAGGGCGACACGGAAATGTTGAATACTC
ATACTCTTCCTTTTTCAATATTATTGAAGCATTTATCAGGGTTATTGTCTCATGAGCGGATACATATTTG
AATGTATTTAGAAAAATAAACAAATAGGGGTTCCGCGCACATTTCCCCGAAAAGTGCCACCTGACGTCTA
AGAAACCATTATTATCATGACATTAACCTATAAAAATAGGCGTATCACGAGGCCCTTTCGTCTCGCGCGT
TTCGGTGATGACGGTGAAAACCTCTGACACATGCAGCTCCCGGAGACGGTCACAGCTTGTCTGTAAGCGG
ATGCCGGGAGCAGACAAGCCCGTCAGGGCGCGTCAGCGGGTGTTGGCGGGTGTCGGGGCTGGCTTAACTA
TGCGGCATCAGAGCAGATTGTACTGAGAGTGCACCATATGCGGTGTGAAATACCGCACAGATGCGTAAGG
AGAAAATACCGCATCAGGCGCCATTCGCCATTCAGGCTGCGCAACTGTTGGGAAGGGCGATCGGTGCGGG
CCTCTTCGCTATTACGCCAGCTGGCGAAAGGGGGATGTGCTGCAAGGCGATTAAGTTGGGTAACGCCAGG
GTTTTCCCAGTCACGACGTT
Features (pLannotate 1.2.2; 29 found; start..end, strand, type, name):
     32..258     +  promoter       RSV promoter: Rous sarcoma virus enhancer/promoter
    259..439     +  LTR            5' LTR (truncated): truncated 5' long terminal repeat (LTR) from HIV-1
    486..611     +  misc_feature   HIV-1 Ψ: packaging signal of human immunodeficiency virus type 1
    595..933     +  CDS            HIV-1 gag (fragment): gag protein from human immunodeficiency virus 1; gag
   1104..1337    +  misc_feature   RRE: The Rev response element (RRE) of HIV-1 allows for Rev-dependent mRNA export from the nucleus to the cytoplasm.
   1714..1814    +  CDS            Rev (fragment): human immunodeficiency virus 1 (HIV-1) Rev protein; rev; enhances nuclear export of unspliced and incompletely spliced viral mRNAs
   1833..1949    +  misc_feature   cPPT/CTS: central polypurine tract and central termination sequence of HIV-1
   1962..2038    +  enhancer       CMV enhancer (fragment): human cytomegalovirus immediate early enhancer
   2039..2242    +  promoter       CMV promoter: human cytomegalovirus (CMV) immediate early promoter
   2343..2408    +  CDS            3xFLAG: three tandem FLAG® epitope tags, followed by an enterokinase cleavage site
   2418..3134    +  CDS            EBFP: enhanced blue variant of GFP mammalian codon-optimized
   3190..3401    +  promoter       EF-1α core promoter: core promoter for human elongation factor EF-1α
   3414..3682    +  LTR            5' LTR (truncated): truncated 5' long terminal repeat (LTR) from human T-cell leukemia virus (HTLV) type 1
   3709..4308    +  CDS            PuroR: puromycin N-acetyltransferase; pac from Streptomyces alboniger; confers resistance to puromycin
   4315..4903    +  misc_feature   WPRE: woodchuck hepatitis virus posttranscriptional regulatory element
   4898..5005    +  CDS            nef (fragment): NEF_SIVS4 - Experimental evidence at protein level: Swiss-Prot protein existence level 1. Interferes with TCR signaling from the cell membrane. Interacts with CD247/TCRZ (TCR zeta chain) and exert potent down- regulation of cell surface TCR/CD3 complexes. From Simian immunodeficiency virus (isolate F236/smH4) (SIV-sm) (Simian immunodeficiency virus sooty mangabey monkey).
   5030..5210    +  LTR            5' LTR (truncated): truncated 5' long terminal repeat (LTR) from HIV-1
   5282..5403    +  polyA_signal   SV40 poly(A) signal: SV40 polyadenylation signal
   5443..5578    +  rep_origin     SV40 ori: SV40 origin of replication
   5635..5651    -  protein_bind   lac operator: The lac repressor binds to the lac operator to inhibit transcription in E. coli. This inhibition can be relieved by adding lactose or isopropyl-β-D-thiogalactopyranoside (IPTG). lac repressor encoded by lacI
   5659..5689    -  promoter       lac promoter: promoter for the E. coli lac operon
   5704..5725    -  protein_bind   CAP binding site: CAP binding activates transcription in the presence of cAMP. E. coli catabolite activator protein
   5738..5830    -  CDS            lacI (fragment): lac repressor; lacI; The lac repressor binds to the lac operator to inhibit transcription in E. coli. This inhibition can be relieved by adding lactose or isopropyl-β-D-thiogalactopyranoside (IPTG).
   6013..6601    -  rep_origin     ori: high-copy-number ColE1/pMB1/pBR322/pUC origin of replication
   6772..7632    -  CDS            AmpR: β-lactamase; bla; confers resistance to ampicillin, carbenicillin, and related antibiotics
   7633..7737    -  promoter       AmpR promoter: bla
   7832..7867    +  CDS            rop (fragment): Rop protein, which maintains plasmids at low copy number; rop
   7969..8068    +  misc_feature   bom (fragment): basis of mobility region from pBR322
   8074..18      -  CDS            lacZα (fragment) (across the origin): LacZα fragment of β-galactosidase; lacZ fragment
