[The description below was written by a language model from this plasmid's Addgene catalogue record and pLannotate feature annotations shown in this document.]
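Description:
pCDH-3xFLAG-GFP-puroR is a third-generation lentiviral transfer plasmid on the pCDH backbone, about 8.2 kb in total, built to express an N-terminally 3xFLAG-tagged GFP in mammalian cells. It is propagated in E. coli through a high-copy ColE1/pUC-type origin with ampicillin selection (AmpR). Transduced or transfected mammalian cells are selected with puromycin.

The viral portion begins with an RSV enhancer/promoter fused to a truncated HIV-1 5' LTR, an arrangement that makes genomic RNA production in packaging cells Tat-independent. This is followed by the Ψ packaging signal with a gag fragment, the Rev response element for Rev-dependent nuclear export, and the cPPT/CTS element that aids nuclear import of the provirus. The payload consists of two expression units. In the first, a CMV enhancer/promoter drives a 3xFLAG epitope carried on the backbone, fused to the 717 bp GFP insert cloned between retained AscI and PacI sites. The automated annotation labels this open reading frame as EBFP, probably because of close sequence similarity among GFP variants, whereas the catalogue entry describes it as GFP. In the second unit, an EF-1α core promoter joined to an HTLV-1 LTR segment drives puromycin N-acetyltransferase. A WPRE downstream enhances transcript stability and expression, and the cassette ends with a truncated HIV-1 3' LTR, an SV40 polyadenylation signal and an SV40 origin.

The record supports its use for stable FLAG-GFP expression. That makes it a plausible tagged control alongside other FLAG-fusion constructs in the same backbone, though this role is not explicitly stated.
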