Addgene plasmid #167463: pCDH-3xFLAG-GFP-puroR
Purpose: 3rd-gen lentiviral expression of FLAG-GFP in mammalian cells
Depositing lab: Steven Artandi. Depositing organization: Stanford University. Publication: An Activity Switch in Human Telomerase Based on RNA Conformation and Shaped by TCAB1. Chen L, Roake CM, Freund A, Batista PJ, Tian S, Yin YA, Gajera CR, Lin S, Lee B, Pech MF, Venteicher AS, Das R, Chang HY, Artandi SE. Cell. 2018 Jun 28;174(1):218-230.e13. doi: 10.1016/j.cell.2018.04.039. Epub 2018 May 24. PubMed 29804836.
Backbone
  Vector backbone: pCDH
  Backbone size w/o insert (bp): 7495
  Total vector size (bp): 8212
  Vector type: Mammalian Expression, Lentiviral
  Selectable markers: Puromycin
Growth in bacteria
  Bacterial resistance: Ampicillin, 100 μg/mL
  Growth temperature: 37°C
  Growth strain: NEB Stable
  Copy number: High Copy
Gene/Insert
  Gene/Insert name: GFP
  Insert size (bp): 717
  Promoter: CMV
  Tag / fusion protein: 3xFLAG (N terminal on backbone)
  Cloning method: Restriction Enzyme; 5′ cloning site AscI (not destroyed); 3′ cloning site PacI (not destroyed)
  Sequencing primers: 5′ CMV-FWD; 3′ EF1-rev
Terms and licenses: Academic/Nonprofit Terms; Industry Terms: Not Available to Industry
How to cite: pCDH-3xFLAG-GFP-puroR was a gift from Steven Artandi (Addgene plasmid # 167463 ; http://n2t.net/addgene:167463 ; RRID:Addgene_167463)
